Addgene plasmid #71628: pJK643
Purpose: Produces Treponema denticola 5-aminoimidazole ribonucleotide carboxylase, Ser38>Thr mutant (TdPurE2-S38T)
Depositing lab: T. J. Kappock. Depositing organization: Purdue University.
Backbone
  Vector backbone: pET23a
  Backbone size w/o insert (bp): 3666
  Total vector size (bp): 4137
  Vector type: Bacterial Expression
Growth in bacteria
  Bacterial resistance: Ampicillin, 100 μg/mL
  Growth temperature: 37°C
  Growth strain: DH5alpha
  Copy number: High Copy
Gene/Insert
  Gene/Insert name: phosphoribosylaminoimidazole carboxylase (alt names: purE; TDE0687; aminoimidazole ribonucleotide carboxylase)
  Species: Treponema denticola
  Mutation: changes serine-38 to threonine
  GenBank ID: NP_971299.1
  Promoter: T7
  Cloning method: Restriction Enzyme; 5′ cloning site NdeI (not destroyed); 3′ cloning site EcoRI (not destroyed)
  Sequencing primers: 5′ T7 promoter; 3′ T7 terminator
Terms and licenses: Academic/Nonprofit Terms; Industry Terms: Not Available to Industry
Depositor comments: This protein is based on the one referenced in NCBI WP_002681904.1, which is incorrectly annotated as a N5-carboxyaminoimidazole ribonucleotide mutase. Functional expression studies show that the active form does not possess this activity and it instead has the characteristic reactivity of a class II PurE or 5-aminoimidazole ribonucleotide (AIR) carboxylase
How to cite: pJK643 was a gift from T. J. Kappock (Addgene plasmid # 71628 ; http://n2t.net/addgene:71628 ; RRID:Addgene_71628)
