[The description below was written by a language model from this plasmid's Addgene catalogue record and pLannotate feature annotations shown in this document.]
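Description:
pJK643 is a bacterial expression plasmid built on the pET23a backbone (4,137 bp in total) for producing a point mutant of the Treponema denticola PurE enzyme in E. coli. It is maintained through a ColE1/pMB1-type origin and is catalogued as high copy, although the feature table also annotates the pBR322-derived bom region and a rop coding sequence. Selection is by ampicillin through the bla β-lactamase gene under its own promoter. An f1 phage origin is also present, which in principle allows single-stranded DNA production.

The insert is the purE gene (TDE0687), cloned between NdeI and EcoRI sites that both remain intact, and it carries a serine-38 to threonine substitution (TdPurE2-S38T). Transcription comes from a T7 promoter, followed by the efficient T7 gene 10 ribosome binding site and closed by the T7 terminator, so expression requires a host supplying T7 RNA polymerase. The annotated purE reading frame ends well upstream of the backbone's His-tag sequence, which is detected only as a fragment along with a short gene 10-related fragment. This spacing suggests the protein may be made untagged, but the record does not say so explicitly.

The depositor notes that the corresponding database entry is misannotated as an N5-carboxyaminoimidazole ribonucleotide mutase. Functional studies show that the enzyme is instead a class II PurE, an AIR carboxylase that reversibly converts 5-aminoimidazole ribonucleotide and CO2 to CAIR. The construct is therefore suited to overproducing the S38T variant for comparison with the wild-type enzyme, although the record does not state what role this residue was chosen to test.
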