Features (pLannotate 1.2.2; 13 found; start..end, strand, type, name):
     12..467     +  rep_origin     f1 ori (sequence partly withheld): f1 bacteriophage origin of replication; arrow indicates direction of (+) strand synthesis
    494..598     +  promoter       AmpR promoter: bla
    599..1459    +  CDS            AmpR: β-lactamase; bla; confers resistance to ampicillin, carbenicillin, and related antibiotics
   1630..2218    +  rep_origin     ori: high-copy-number ColE1/pMB1/pBR322/pUC origin of replication
   2404..2546    -  misc_feature   bom: basis of mobility region from pBR322
   2648..2839    -  CDS            rop: Rop protein, which maintains plasmids at low copy number; rop
   2856..3236    +  CDS            YPB1_ECOLX: Protein predicted: Swiss-Prot protein existence level 4. From Escherichia coli.
   3348..3366    +  promoter       T7 promoter: promoter for bacteriophage T7 RNA polymerase
   3398..3420    +  RBS            RBS: efficient ribosome binding site from bacteriophage T7 gene 10 (Olins and Rangwala, 1989)
   3428..3904    +  CDS            purE: PURE_TREDE - Experimental evidence at protein level: Swiss-Prot protein existence level 1. Catalyzes the reversible conversion of 5-aminoimidazole ribonucleotide (AIR) and CO(2) to 4-carboxy-5-aminoimidazole ribonucleotide (CAIR). Does not accept N5-carboxyaminoimidazole ribonucleotide (N5-CAIR) as a substrate. From Treponema denticola (strain ATCC 35405 / DSM 14222 / CIP 103919 / JCM 8153 / KCTC 15104).
   3981..3998    +  CDS            9xHis (fragment): 9xHis affinity tag
   4008..4057    +  CDS            SET1 (fragment): solubility-enhancement tag derived from T7 phage gene 10B
   4065..4112    +  terminator     T7 terminator: transcription terminator for bacteriophage T7 RNA polymerase
>Addgene plasmid #71628 | pJK643 | depositor full sequence | sequence record 131647 | pJK643 sequence 4137 bps
TGGCGAATGGG
[124 nt withheld, positions 12-135]
C
[91 nt withheld, positions 137-227]
A
[49 nt withheld, positions 229-277]
CCTTTGACGTTGGAGTCCACGTTCTTT
[37 nt withheld, positions 305-341]
ACCCTATCTCGGTCTATTCTTTTGATTTATAAGGGATTTTGCCGATTTCGGCCTATTGGTTAAAAAATGA
GCTGATTTAACAAAAATTTAACGCGAATTTTAACAAAATATTAACGTTTACAATTTCAGGTGGCACTTTT
CGGGGAAATGTGCGCGGAACCCCTATTTGTTTATTTTTCTAAATACATTCAAATATGTATCCGCTCATGA
GACAATAACCCTGATAAATGCTTCAATAATATTGAAAAAGGAAGAGTATGAGTATTCAACATTTCCGTGT
CGCCCTTATTCCCTTTTTTGCGGCATTTTGCCTTCCTGTTTTTGCTCACCCAGAAACGCTGGTGAAAGTA
AAAGATGCTGAAGATCAGTTGGGTGCACGAGTGGGTTACATCGAACTGGATCTCAACAGCGGTAAGATCC
TTGAGAGTTTTCGCCCCGAAGAACGTTTTCCAATGATGAGCACTTTTAAAGTTCTGCTATGTGGCGCGGT
ATTATCCCGTATTGACGCCGGGCAAGAGCAACTCGGTCGCCGCATACACTATTCTCAGAATGACTTGGTT
GAGTACTCACCAGTCACAGAAAAGCATCTTACGGATGGCATGACAGTAAGAGAATTATGCAGTGCTGCCA
TAACCATGAGTGATAACACTGCGGCCAACTTACTTCTGACAACGATCGGAGGACCGAAGGAGCTAACCGC
TTTTTTGCACAACATGGGGGATCATGTAACTCGCCTTGATCGTTGGGAACCGGAGCTGAATGAAGCCATA
CCAAACGACGAGCGTGACACCACGATGCCTGCAGCAATGGCAACAACGTTGCGCAAACTATTAACTGGCG
AACTACTTACTCTAGCTTCCCGGCAACAATTAATAGACTGGATGGAGGCGGATAAAGTTGCAGGACCACT
TCTGCGCTCGGCCCTTCCGGCTGGCTGGTTTATTGCTGATAAATCTGGAGCCGGTGAGCGTGGGTCTCGC
GGTATCATTGCAGCACTGGGGCCAGATGGTAAGCCCTCCCGTATCGTAGTTATCTACACGACGGGGAGTC
AGGCAACTATGGATGAACGAAATAGACAGATCGCTGAGATAGGTGCCTCACTGATTAAGCATTGGTAACT
GTCAGACCAAGTTTACTCATATATACTTTAGATTGATTTAAAACTTCATTTTTAATTTAAAAGGATCTAG
GTGAAGATCCTTTTTGATAATCTCATGACCAAAATCCCTTAACGTGAGTTTTCGTTCCACTGAGCGTCAG
ACCCCGTAGAAAAGATCAAAGGATCTTCTTGAGATCCTTTTTTTCTGCGCGTAATCTGCTGCTTGCAAAC
AAAAAAACCACCGCTACCAGCGGTGGTTTGTTTGCCGGATCAAGAGCTACCAACTCTTTTTCCGAAGGTA
ACTGGCTTCAGCAGAGCGCAGATACCAAATACTGTCCTTCTAGTGTAGCCGTAGTTAGGCCACCACTTCA
AGAACTCTGTAGCACCGCCTACATACCTCGCTCTGCTAATCCTGTTACCAGTGGCTGCTGCCAGTGGCGA
TAAGTCGTGTCTTACCGGGTTGGACTCAAGACGATAGTTACCGGATAAGGCGCAGCGGTCGGGCTGAACG
GGGGGTTCGTGCACACAGCCCAGCTTGGAGCGAACGACCTACACCGAACTGAGATACCTACAGCGTGAGC
TATGAGAAAGCGCCACGCTTCCCGAAGGGAGAAAGGCGGACAGGTATCCGGTAAGCGGCAGGGTCGGAAC
AGGAGAGCGCACGAGGGAGCTTCCAGGGGGAAACGCCTGGTATCTTTATAGTCCTGTCGGGTTTCGCCAC
CTCTGACTTGAGCGTCGATTTTTGTGATGCTCGTCAGGGGGGCGGAGCCTATGGAAAAACGCCAGCAACG
CGGCCTTTTTACGGTTCCTGGCCTTTTGCTGGCCTTTTGCTCACATGTTCTTTCCTGCGTTATCCCCTGA
TTCTGTGGATAACCGTATTACCGCCTTTGAGTGAGCTGATACCGCTCGCCGCAGCCGAACGACCGAGCGC
AGCGAGTCAGTGAGCGAGGAAGCGGAAGAGCGCCTGATGCGGTATTTTCTCCTTACGCATCTGTGCGGTA
TTTCACACCGCATATATGGTGCACTCTCAGTACAATCTGCTCTGATGCCGCATAGTTAAGCCAGTATACA
CTCCGCTATCGCTACGTGACTGGGTCATGGCTGCGCCCCGACACCCGCCAACACCCGCTGACGCGCCCTG
ACGGGCTTGTCTGCTCCCGGCATCCGCTTACAGACAAGCTGTGACCGTCTCCGGGAGCTGCATGTGTCAG
AGGTTTTCACCGTCATCACCGAAACGCGCGAGGCAGCTGCGGTAAAGCTCATCAGCGTGGTCGTGAAGCG
ATTCACAGATGTCTGCCTGTTCATCCGCGTCCAGCTCGTTGAGTTTCTCCAGAAGCGTTAATGTCTGGCT
TCTGATAAAGCGGGCCATGTTAAGGGCGGTTTTTTCCTGTTTGGTCACTGATGCCTCCGTGTAAGGGGGA
TTTCTGTTCATGGGGGTAATGATACCGATGAAACGAGAGAGGATGCTCACGATACGGGTTACTGATGATG
AACATGCCCGGTTACTGGAACGTTGTGAGGGTAAACAACTGGCGGTATGGATGCGGCGGGACCAGAGAAA
AATCACTCAGGGTCAATGCCAGCGCTTCGTTAATACAGATGTAGGTGTTCCACAGGGTAGCCAGCAGCAT
CCTGCGATGCAGATCCGGAACATAATGGTGCAGGGCGCTGACTTCCGCGTTTCCAGACTTTACGAAACAC
GGAAACCGAAGACCATTCATGTTGTTGCTCAGGTCGCAGACGTTTTGCAGCAGCAGTCGCTTCACGTTCG
CTCGCGTATCGGTGATTCATTCTGCTAACCAGTAAGGCAACCCCGCCAGCCTAGCCGGGTCCTCAACGAC
AGGAGCACGATCATGCGCACCCGTGGCCAGGACCCAACGCTGCCCGAGATCTCGATCCCGCGAAATTAAT
ACGACTCACTATAGGGAGACCACAACGGTTTCCCTCTAGAAATAATTTTGTTTAACTTTAAGAAGGAGAT
ATACATATGCGTCCGCTGGTGATTATCCTTATGGGCAGCAGTTCAGATATGGGTCACGCCGAGAAAATTG
CGTCTGAATTGAAAACTTTTGGTATTGAGTATGCCATTCGCATCGGTACCGCGCATAAAACAGCGGAGCA
TGTAGTGTCTATGCTGAAAGAATATGAAGCTTTGGACCGTCCTAAACTGTACATCACGATCGCTGGGCGT
AGTAACGCTTTATCAGGCTTTGTTGATGGCTTCGTCAAAGGTGCAACCATTGCCTGCCCACCGCCAAGCG
ATAGCTTCGCCGGCGCCGACATTTATTCTTCGTTACGGATGCCGAGCGGGATTAGTCCGGCACTGGTTCT
TGAACCGAAAAATGCGGCACTCCTGGCGGCTCGTATTTTTTCACTGTACGATAAAGAAATCGCAGATTCG
GTCAAATCCTATATGGAATCCAATGCGCAGAAAATTATCGAAGACGATTCGAAACTGAAACGCTGAATTC
AGCGTTTCAGTTTCTTGTCGACGGAGCTCGAATTCGAGCTCCGTCGACAAGCTTGCGGCCGCACTCGAGC
ACCACCACCACCACCACTGAGATCCGGCTGCTAACAAAGCCCGAAAGGAAGCTGAGTTGGCTGCTGCCAC
CGCTGAGCAATAACTAGCATAACCCCTTGGGGCCTCTAAACGGGTCTTGAGGGGTTTTTTGCTGAAAGGA
GGAACTATATCCGGAT
