>Addgene plasmid #71628 | pJK643 | addgene partial sequence | sequence record 134235 | T7 5'-TAATACGACTCACTATAGGG-3'
AATAATTTTGTTTAACTTTAAGAAGGAGATATACATATGCGTCCGCTGGTGATTATCCTTATGGGCAGCA
GTTCAGATATGGGTCACGCCGAGAAAATTGCGTCTGAATTGAAAACTTTTGGTATTGAGTATGCCATTCG
CATCGGTACCGCGCATAAAACAGCGGAGCATGTAGTGTCTATGCTGAAAGAATATGAAGCTTTGGACCGT
CCTAAACTGTACATCACGATCGCTGGGCGTAGTAACGCTTTATCAGGCTTTGTTGATGGCTTCGTCAAAG
GTGCAACCATTGCCTGCCCACCGCCAAGCGATAGCTTCGCCGGCGCCGACATTTATTCTTCGTTACGGAT
GCCGAGCGGGATTAGTCCGGCACTGGTTCTTGAACCGAAAAATGCGGCACTCCTGGCGGCTCGTATTTTT
TCACTGTACGATAAAGAAATCGCAGATTCGGTCAAATCCTATATGGAATCCAATGCGCAGAAAATTATCG
AAGACGATTCGAAACTGAAACGCTGAATTCAGCGTTTCAGTTTCTTGTCGACGGAGCTCGAATTCGAGCT
CCGTCGACAAGCTTGCGGCCGCACTCGAGCACCACCACCACCACCACTGAGATCCGGCTGCTAACAAAGC
CCGAAAGGAAGCTGAGTTGGCTGCTGCCACCGCTGAGCAATAACTAGCATAACCCCTTGGGGCCTCTAAA
CGGGTCTTGAGGGGTTTTTTGCTGAAAGGAGGAACTATATCCGGATTGGCGAATGGG
[124 nt withheld, positions 758-881]
C
[91 nt withheld, positions 883-973]
A
