>Addgene plasmid #71628 | pJK643 | addgene partial sequence | sequence record 134236 | T7term 5'-GCTAGTTATTGCTCAGCGG-3'
TTTGTTAGCAGCCGGATCTCAGTGGTGGTGGTGGTGGTGCTCGAGTGCGGCCGCAAGCTTGTCGACGGAG
CTCGAATTCGAGCTCCGTCGACAAGAAACTGAAACGCTGAATTCAGCGTTTCAGTTTCGAATCGTCTTCG
ATAATTTTCTGCGCATTGGATTCCATATAGGATTTGACCGAATCTGCGATTTCTTTATCGTACAGTGAAA
AAATACGAGCCGCCAGGAGTGCCGCATTTTTCGGTTCAAGAACCAGTGCCGGACTAATCCCGCTCGGCAT
CCGTAACGAAGAATAAATGTCGGCGCCGGCGAAGCTATCGCTTGGCGGTGGGCAGGCAATGGTTGCACCT
TTGACGAAGCCATCAACAAAGCCTGATAAAGCGTTACTACGCCCAGCGATCGTGATGTACAGTTTAGGAC
GGTCCAAAGCTTCATATTCTTTCAGCATAGACACTACATGCTCCGCTGTTTTATGCGCGGTACCGATGCG
AATGGCATACTCAATACCAAAAGTTTTCAATTCAGACGCAATTTTCTCGGCGTGACCCATATCTGAACTG
CTGCCCATAAGGATAATCACCAGCGGACGCATATGTATATCTCCTTCTTAAAGTTAAACAAAATTATTTC
TAGAGGGAAACCGTTGTGGTCTCCCTATAGTGAGTCGTATTAATTTCGCGGGATCGAGATCTCGGGCAGC
GTTGGGTCCTGGCCACGGGTGCGCATGATCGTGCTCCTGTCGTTGAGGACCCGGCTAGGCTGGCGGGGTT
GCCTTACTGGTTAGCAGAATGAATCACCGATACGCGAGCGAACGTGAAGCGACTGCTGCTGCAAAACGTC
TGCGACCTGAGCAACAACATGAATGGTCTTCGGTTTCCGTGTTTCGTAAAGTCTGGAAACGCGGAAGTCA
GCGCCCTGCACCATTATGTTCCGGATCTGCATCGCAGGATGCTGCTGGCTACCCTGTGGAACACCTACAT
CTGTATTAACGAAGCGCTGGCATTGA
